>Addgene plasmid #142826 | TFORF1683 | addgene full sequence | sequence record 392723 | Addgene NGS Result
GGCTCCGGTGCCCGTCAGTGGGCAGAGCGCACATCGCCCACAGTCCCCGAGAAGTTGGGGGGAGGGGTCG
GCAATTGAACCGGTGCCTAGAGAAGGTGGCGCGGGGTAAACTGGGAAAGTGATGTCGTGTACTGGCTCCG
CCTTTTTCCCGAGGGTGGGGGAGAACCGTATATAAGTGCAGTAGTCGCCGTGAACGTTCTTTTTCGCAAC
GGGTTTGCCGCCAGAACACAGGTAAGTGCCGTGTGTGGTTCCCGCGGGCCTGGCCTCTTTACGGGTTATG
GCCCTTGCGTGCCTTGAATTACTTCCACCTGGCTGCAGTACGTGATTCTTGATCCCGAGCTTCGGGTTGG
AAGTGGGTGGGAGAGTTCGAGGCCTTGCGCTTAAGGAGCCCCTTCGCCTCGTGCTTGAGTTGAGGCCTGG
CCTGGGCGCTGGGGCCGCCGCGTGCGAATCTGGTGGCACCTTCGCGCCTGTCTCGCTGCTTTCGATAAGT
CTCTAGCCATTTAAAATTTTTGATGACCTGCTGCGACGCTTTTTTTCTGGCAAGATAGTCTTGTAAATGC
GGGCCAAGATCTGCACACTGGTATTTCGGTTTTTGGGGCCGCGGGCGGCGACGGGGCCCGTGCGTCCCAG
CGCACATGTTCGGCGAGGCGGGGCCTGCGAGCGCGGCCACCGAGAATCGGACGGGGGTAGTCTCAAGCTG
GCCGGCCTGCTCTGGTGCCTGGCCTCGCGCCGCCGTGTATCGCCCCGCCCTGGGCGGCAAGGCTGGCCCG
GTCGGCACCAGTTGCGTGAGCGGAAAGATGGCCGCTTCCCGGCCCTGCTGCAGGGAGCTCAAAATGGAGG
ACGCGGCGCTCGGGAGAGCGGGCGGGTGAGTCACCCACACAAAGGAAAAGGGCCTTTCCGTCCTCAGCCG
TCGCTTCATGTGACTCCACGGAGTACCGGGCGCCGTCCAGGCACCTCGATTAGTTCTCGAGCTTTTGGAG
TACGTCGTCTTTAGGTTGGGGGGAGGGGTTTTATGCGATGGAGTTTCCCCACACTGAGTGGGTGGAGACT
GAAGTTAGGCCAGCTTGGCACTTGATGTAATTCTCCTTGGAATTTGCCCTTTTTGAGTTTGGATCTTGGT
TCATTCTCAAGCCTCAGACAGTGGTTCAAAGTTTTTTTCTTCCATTTCAGGTGTCGTGAGGCTAGCACCG
CCACCATGATGCAGGACGTGTCCAGCTCGCCAGTCTCGCCGGCCGACGACAGCCTGAGCAACAGCGAGGA
AGAGCCAGACCGGCAGCAGCCGCCGAGCGGCAAGCGCGGGGGACGCAAGCGGCGCAGCAGCAGGCGCAGC
GCGGGCGGCGGCGCGGGGCCCGGCGGAGCCGCGGGTGGGGGCGTCGGAGGCGGCGACGAGCCGGGCAGCC
CGGCCCAGGGCAAGCGCGGCAAGAAGTCTGCGGGCTGTGGCGGCGGCGGCGGCGCGGGCGGCGGCGGCGG
CAGCAGCAGCGGCGGCGGGAGTCCGCAGTCTTACGAGGAGCTGCAGACGCAGCGGGTCATGGCCAACGTG
CGGGAGCGCCAGCGCACCCAGTCGCTGAACGAGGCGTTCGCCGCGCTGCGGAAGATCATCCCCACGCTGC
CCTCGGACAAGCTGAGCAAGATTCAGACCCTCAAGCTGGCGGCCAGGTACATCGACTTCCTCTACCAGGT
CCTCCAGAGCGACGAGCTGGACTCCAAGATGGCAAGCTGCAGCTATGTGGCTCACGAGCGGCTCAGCTAC
GCCTTCTCGGTCTGGAGGATGGAGGGGGCCTGGTCCATGTCCGCGTCCCACTAGTAATGAACTAGTCCGT
AACTTGAAAGTATTTCGATTTCTTGGCTTTATATATCTTGTGGAAAGGACGATCTCCAAATCTTCCAACT
AGGTAAACGCGTTAAGTCGACAATCAACCTCTGGATTACAAAATTTGTGAAAGATTGACTGGTATTCTTA
ACTATGTTGCTCCTTTTACGCTATGTGGATACGCTGCTTTAATGCCTTTGTATCATGCTATTGCTTCCCG
TATGGCTTTCATTTTCTCCTCCTTGTATAAATCCTGGTTGCTGTCTCTTTATGAGGAGTTGTGGCCCGTT
GTCAGGCAACGTGGCGTGGTGTGCACTGTGTTTGCTGACGCAACCCCCACTGGTTGGGGCATTGCCACCA
CCTGTCAGCTCCTTTCCGGGACTTTCGCTTTCCCCCTCCCTATTGCCACGGCGGAACTCATCGCCGCCTG
CCTTGCCCGCTGCTGGACAGGGGCTCGGCTGTTGGGCACTGACAATTCCGTGGTGTTGTCGGGGAAATCA
TCGTCCTTTCCTTGGCTGCTCGCCTGTGTTGCCACCTGGATTCTGCGCGGGACGTCCTTCTGCTACGTCC
CTTCGGCCCTCAATCCAGCGGACCTTCCTTCCCGCGGCCTGCTGCCGGCTCTGCGGCCTCTTCCGCGTCT
TCGCCTTCGCCCTCAGACGAGTCGGATCTCCCTTTGGGCCGCCTCCCCGCGTCGACTTTAAGACCAATGA
CTTACAAGGCAGCTGTAGATCTTAGCCACTTTTTAAAAGAAAAGGGGGGACTGGAAGGGCTAATTCACTC
CCAACGAAGACAAGATCTGCTTTTTGCTTGTACTGGGTCTCTCTGGTTAGACCAGATCTGAGCCTGGGAG
CTCTCTGGCTAACTAGGGAACCCACTGCTTAAGCCTCAATAAAGCTTGCCTTGAGTGCTTCAAGTAGTGT
GTGCCCGTCTGTTGTGTGACTCTGGTAACTAGAGATCCCTCAGACCCTTTTAGTCAGTGTGGAAAATCTC
TAGCAGTACGTATAGTAGTTCATGTCATCTTATTATTCAGTATTTATAACTTGCAAAGAAATGAATATCA
GAGAGTGAGAGGAACTTGTTTATTGCAGCTTATAATGGTTACAAATAAAGCAATAGCATCACAAATTTCA
CAAATAAAGCATTTTTTTCACTGCATTCTAGTTGTGGTTTGTCCAAACTCATCAATGTATCTTATCATGT
CTGGCTCTAGCTATCCCGCCCCTAACTCCGCCCATCCCGCCCCTAACTCCGCCCAGTTCCGCCCATTCTC
CGCCCCATGGCTGACTAATTTTTTTTATTTATGCAGAGGCCGAGGCCGCCTCGGCCTCTGAGCTATTCCA
GAAGTAGTGAGGAGGCTTTTTTGGAGGCCTAGGGACGTACCCAATTCGCCCTATAGTGAGTCGTATTACG
CGCGCTCACTGGCCGTCGTTTTACAACGTCGTGACTGGGAAAACCCTGGCGTTACCCAACTTAATCGCCT
TGCAGCACATCCCCCTTTCGCCAGCTGGCGTAATAGCGAAGAGGCCCGCACCGATCGCCCTTCCCAACAG
TTGCGCAGCCTGAATGGCGAATGGG
[124 nt withheld, positions 3386-3509]
C
[91 nt withheld, positions 3511-3601]
A
[49 nt withheld, positions 3603-3651]
CCTTTGACGTTGGAGTCCACGTTCTTT
[37 nt withheld, positions 3679-3715]
ACCCTATCTCGGTCTATTCTTTTGATTTATAAGGGATTTTGCCGATTTCGGCCTATTGGTTAAAAAATGA
GCTGATTTAACAAAAATTTAACGCGAATTTTAACAAAATATTAACGCTTACAATTTAGGTGGCACTTTTC
GGGGAAATGTGCGCGGAACCCCTATTTGTTTATTTTTCTAAATACATTCAAATATGTATCCGCTCATGAG
ACAATAACCCTGATAAATGCTTCAATAATATTGAAAAAGGAAGAGTATGAGTATTCAACATTTCCGTGTC
GCCCTTATTCCCTTTTTTGCGGCATTTTGCCTTCCTGTTTTTGCTCACCCAGAAACGCTGGTGAAAGTAA
AAGATGCTGAAGATCAGTTGGGTGCACGAGTGGGTTACATCGAACTGGATCTCAACAGCGGTAAGATCCT
TGAGAGTTTTCGCCCCGAAGAACGTTTTCCAATGATGAGCACTTTTAAAGTTCTGCTATGTGGCGCGGTA
TTATCCCGTATTGACGCCGGGCAAGAGCAACTCGGTCGCCGCATACACTATTCTCAGAATGACTTGGTTG
AGTACTCACCAGTCACAGAAAAGCATCTTACGGATGGCATGACAGTAAGAGAATTATGCAGTGCTGCCAT
AACCATGAGTGATAACACTGCGGCCAACTTACTTCTGACAACGATCGGAGGACCGAAGGAGCTAACCGCT
TTTTTGCACAACATGGGGGATCATGTAACTCGCCTTGATCGTTGGGAACCGGAGCTGAATGAAGCCATAC
CAAACGACGAGCGTGACACCACGATGCCTGTAGCAATGGCAACAACGTTGCGCAAACTATTAACTGGCGA
ACTACTTACTCTAGCTTCCCGGCAACAATTAATAGACTGGATGGAGGCGGATAAAGTTGCAGGACCACTT
CTGCGCTCGGCCCTTCCGGCTGGCTGGTTTATTGCTGATAAATCTGGAGCCGGTGAGCGTGGGTCTCGCG
GTATCATTGCAGCACTGGGGCCAGATGGTAAGCCCTCCCGTATCGTAGTTATCTACACGACGGGGAGTCA
GGCAACTATGGATGAACGAAATAGACAGATCGCTGAGATAGGTGCCTCACTGATTAAGCATTGGTAACTG
TCAGACCAAGTTTACTCATATATACTTTAGATTGATTTAAAACTTCATTTTTAATTTAAAAGGATCTAGG
TGAAGATCCTTTTTGATAATCTCATGACCAAAATCCCTTAACGTGAGTTTTCGTTCCACTGAGCGTCAGA
CCCCGTAGAAAAGATCAAAGGATCTTCTTGAGATCCTTTTTTTCTGCGCGTAATCTGCTGCTTGCAAACA
AAAAAACCACCGCTACCAGCGGTGGTTTGTTTGCCGGATCAAGAGCTACCAACTCTTTTTCCGAAGGTAA
CTGGCTTCAGCAGAGCGCAGATACCAAATACTGTTCTTCTAGTGTAGCCGTAGTTAGGCCACCACTTCAA
GAACTCTGTAGCACCGCCTACATACCTCGCTCTGCTAATCCTGTTACCAGTGGCTGCTGCCAGTGGCGAT
AAGTCGTGTCTTACCGGGTTGGACTCAAGACGATAGTTACCGGATAAGGCGCAGCGGTCGGGCTGAACGG
GGGGTTCGTGCACACAGCCCAGCTTGGAGCGAACGACCTACACCGAACTGAGATACCTACAGCGTGAGCT
ATGAGAAAGCGCCACGCTTCCCGAAGGGAGAAAGGCGGACAGGTATCCGGTAAGCGGCAGGGTCGGAACA
GGAGAGCGCACGAGGGAGCTTCCAGGGGGAAACGCCTGGTATCTTTATAGTCCTGTCGGGTTTCGCCACC
TCTGACTTGAGCGTCGATTTTTGTGATGCTCGTCAGGGGGGCGGAGCCTATGGAAAAACGCCAGCAACGC
GGCCTTTTTACGGTTCCTGGCCTTTTGCTGGCCTTTTGCTCACATGTTCTTTCCTGCGTTATCCCCTGAT
TCTGTGGATAACCGTATTACCGCCTTTGAGTGAGCTGATACCGCTCGCCGCAGCCGAACGACCGAGCGCA
GCGAGTCAGTGAGCGAGGAAGCGGAAGAGCGCCCAATACGCAAACCGCCTCTCCCCGCGCGTTGGCCGAT
TCATTAATGCAGCTGGCACGACAGGTTTCCCGACTGGAAAGCGGGCAGTGAGCGCAACGCAATTAATGTG
AGTTAGCTCACTCATTAGGCACCCCAGGCTTTACACTTTATGCTTCCGGCTCGTATGTTGTGTGGAATTG
TGAGCGGATAACAATTTCACACAGGAAACAGCTATGACCATGATTACGCCAAGCGCGCAATTAACCCTCA
CTAAAGGGAACAAAAGCTGGAGCTGCAAGCTTAATGTAGTCTTATGCAATACTCTTGTAGTCTTGCAACA
TGGTAACGATGAGTTAGCAACATGCCTTACAAGGAGAGAAAAAGCACCGTGCATGCCGATTGGTGGAAGT
AAGGTGGTACGATCGTGCCTTATTAGGAAGGCAACAGACGGGTCTGACATGGATTGGACGAACCACTGAA
TTGCCGCATTGCAGAGATATTGTATTTAAGTGCCTAGCTCGATACATAAACGGGTCTCTCTGGTTAGACC
AGATCTGAGCCTGGGAGCTCTCTGGCTAACTAGGGAACCCACTGCTTAAGCCTCAATAAAGCTTGCCTTG
AGTGCTTCAAGTAGTGTGTGCCCGTCTGTTGTGTGACTCTGGTAACTAGAGATCCCTCAGACCCTTTTAG
TCAGTGTGGAAAATCTCTAGCAGTGGCGCCCGAACAGGGACTTGAAAGCGAAAGGGAAACCAGAGGAGCT
CTCTCGACGCAGGACTCGGCTTGCTGAAGCGCGCACGGCAAGAGGCGAGGGGCGGCGACTGGTGAGTACG
CCAAAAATTTTGACTAGCGGAGGCTAGAAGGAGAGAGATGGGTGCGAGAGCGTCAGTATTAAGCGGGGGA
GAATTAGATCGCGATGGGAAAAAATTCGGTTAAGGCCAGGGGGAAAGAAAAAATATAAATTAAAACATAT
AGTATGGGCAAGCAGGGAGCTAGAACGATTCGCAGTTAATCCTGGCCTGTTAGAAACATCAGAAGGCTGT
AGACAAATACTGGGACAGCTACAACCATCCCTTCAGACAGGATCAGAAGAACTTAGATCATTATATAATA
CAGTAGCAACCCTCTATTGTGTGCATCAAAGGATAGAGATAAAAGACACCAAGGAAGCTTTAGACAAGAT
AGAGGAAGAGCAAAACAAAAGTAAGACCACCGCACAGCAAGCGGCCGCTGATCTTCAGACCTGGAGGAGG
AGATATGAGGGACAATTGGAGAAGTGAATTATATAAATATAAAGTAGTAAAAATTGAACCATTAGGAGTA
GCACCCACCAAGGCAAAGAGAAGAGTGGTGCAGAGAGAAAAAAGAGCAGTGGGAATAGGAGCTTTGTTCC
TTGGGTTCTTGGGAGCAGCAGGAAGCACTATGGGCGCAGCGTCAATGACGCTGACGGTACAGGCCAGACA
ATTATTGTCTGGTATAGTGCAGCAGCAGAACAATTTGCTGAGGGCTATTGAGGCGCAACAGCATCTGTTG
CAACTCACAGTCTGGGGCATCAAGCAGCTCCAGGCAAGAATCCTGGCTGTGGAAAGATACCTAAAGGATC
AACAGCTCCTGGGGATTTGGGGTTGCTCTGGAAAACTCATTTGCACCACTGCTGTGCCTTGGAATGCTAG
TTGGAGTAATAAATCTCTGGAACAGATTTGGAATCACACGACCTGGATGGAGTGGGACAGAGAAATTAAC
AATTACACAAGCTTAATACACTCCTTAATTGAAGAATCGCAAAACCAGCAAGAAAAGAATGAACAAGAAT
TATTGGAATTAGATAAATGGGCAAGTTTGTGGAATTGGTTTAACATAACAAATTGGCTGTGGTATATAAA
ATTATTCATAATGATAGTAGGAGGCTTGGTAGGTTTAAGAATAGTTTTTGCTGTACTTTCTATAGTGAAT
AGAGTTAGGCAGGGATATTCACCATTATCGTTTCAGACCCACCTCCCAACCCCGAGGGGACCCATGCATT
GCATCTCAATTAGTCAGCAACCAGGTGTGGAAAGTCCCCAGGCTCCCCAGCAGGCAGAAGTATGCAAAGC
ATGCGTCTCAATTAGTCAGCAACCATAGTCCCGCCCCTAACTCCGCCCATCCCGCCCCTAACTCCGCCCA
GTTCCGCCCATTCTCCGCCCCATGGCTGACTAATTTTTTTTATTTATGCAGAGGCCGAGGCCGCCTCGGC
CTCTGAGCTATTCCAGAAGTAGTGAGGAGGCTTTTTTGGAGGCCTAGGCTTTTGCAAAAAGCTTTCTAGA
GGTACCACCGGAGCTTACCATGACCGAGTACAAGCCCACGGTGCGCCTCGCCACCCGCGACGACGTCCCC
AGGGCCGTACGCACCCTCGCCGCCGCGTTCGCCGACTACCCCGCCACGCGCCACACCGTCGATCCGGACC
GCCACATCGAGCGGGTCACCGAGCTGCAAGAACTCTTCCTCACGCGCGTCGGGCTCGACATCGGCAAGGT
GTGGGTCGCGGACGACGGCGCCGCCGTGGCGGTCTGGACCACGCCGGAGAGCGTCGAAGCGGGGGCGGTG
TTCGCCGAGATCGGCCCGCGCATGGCCGAGTTGAGCGGTTCCCGGCTGGCCGCGCAGCAACAGATGGAAG
GCCTCCTGGCGCCGCACCGGCCCAAGGAGCCCGCGTGGTTCCTGGCCACCGTCGGCGTCTCGCCCGACCA
CCAGGGCAAGGGTCTGGGCAGCGCCGTCGTGCTCCCCGGAGTGGAGGCGGCCGAGCGCGCCGGGGTGCCC
GCCTTCCTGGAGACCTCCGCGCCCCGCAACCTCCCCTTCTACGAGCGGCTCGGCTTCACCGTCACCGCCG
ACGTCGAGGTGCCCGAAGGACCGCGCACCTGGTGCATGACCCGCAAGCCCGGTGCCAGTTAACGAATTCT
AGATCTTGAGACAAATGGCAGTATTCATCCACAATTTTAAAAGAAAAGGGGGGATTGGGGGGTACAGTGC
AGGGGAAAGAATAGTAGACATAATAGCAACAGACATACAAACTAAAGAATTACAAAAACAAATTACAAAA
ATTCAAAATTTTCGGGTTTATTACAGGGACAGCAGAGATCCACTTTGGCGCCGGCTCGAGGCCTGCAGGT
GCAAAGATGGATAAAGTTTTAAACAGAGAGGAATCTTTGCAGCTAATGGACCTTCTAGGTCTTGAAAGGA
GTGGGAATT
Features (pLannotate 1.2.2; 31 found; start..end, strand, type, name):
      1..1179    +  promoter       EF-1α promoter: strong constitutive promoter for human elongation factor EF-1α
   1196..1801    +  CDS            TWIST1: TWST1_HUMAN - Also known as BHLHA38, TWIST. Experimental evidence at protein level: Swiss-Prot protein existence level 1. Acts as a transcriptional regulator. Inhibits myogenesis by sequestrating E proteins, inhibiting trans-activation by MEF2, and inhibiting DNA-binding by MYOD1 through physical interaction. This interaction probably involves the basic domains of both proteins. Also represses expression of proinflammatory cytokines such as TNFA and IL1B. Regulates cranial suture patterning and fusion. Activates transcription as a heterodimer with E proteins. Regulates gene expression differen
   1817..1870    +  promoter       U6 promoter (fragment): RNA polymerase III promoter for human U6 snRNA
   1912..2500    +  misc_feature   WPRE: woodchuck hepatitis virus posttranscriptional regulatory element
   2551..2570    +  misc_feature   cPPT/CTS (fragment): central polypurine tract and central termination sequence of HIV-1
   2572..2805    +  LTR            3' LTR (ΔU3): self-inactivating 3' long terminal repeat (LTR) from HIV-1
   2883..3004    +  polyA_signal   SV40 poly(A) signal: SV40 polyadenylation signal
   3044..3179    +  rep_origin     SV40 ori: SV40 origin of replication
   3200..3218    -  promoter       T7 promoter: promoter for bacteriophage T7 RNA polymerase
   3226..3381    +  CDS            lacZα (fragment): LacZα fragment of β-galactosidase; lacZ fragment
   3386..3814    +  rep_origin     f1 ori (sequence partly withheld): f1 bacteriophage origin of replication; arrow indicates direction of (+) strand synthesis
   3867..3971    +  promoter       AmpR promoter: bla
   3972..4832    +  CDS            AmpR: β-lactamase; bla; confers resistance to ampicillin, carbenicillin, and related antibiotics
   5003..5591    +  rep_origin     ori: high-copy-number ColE1/pMB1/pBR322/pUC origin of replication
   5774..5866    +  CDS            lacI (fragment): lac repressor; lacI; The lac repressor binds to the lac operator to inhibit transcription in E. coli. This inhibition can be relieved by adding lactose or isopropyl-β-D-thiogalactopyranoside (IPTG).
   5879..5900    +  protein_bind   CAP binding site: CAP binding activates transcription in the presence of cAMP. E. coli catabolite activator protein
   5915..5945    +  promoter       lac promoter: promoter for the E. coli lac operon
   5953..5969    +  protein_bind   lac operator: The lac repressor binds to the lac operator to inhibit transcription in E. coli. This inhibition can be relieved by adding lactose or isopropyl-β-D-thiogalactopyranoside (IPTG). lac repressor encoded by lacI
   6014..6032    +  promoter       T3 promoter: promoter for bacteriophage T3 RNA polymerase
   6060..6286    +  promoter       RSV promoter: Rous sarcoma virus enhancer/promoter
   6287..6467    +  LTR            5' LTR (truncated): truncated 5' long terminal repeat (LTR) from HIV-1
   6514..6639    +  misc_feature   HIV-1 Ψ: packaging signal of human immunodeficiency virus type 1
   6623..6986    +  CDS            HIV-1 gag (fragment): gag protein from human immunodeficiency virus 1; gag
   7132..7365    +  misc_feature   RRE: The Rev response element (RRE) of HIV-1 allows for Rev-dependent mRNA export from the nucleus to the cytoplasm.
   7742..7768    +  CDS            Rev (fragment): human immunodeficiency virus 1 (HIV-1) Rev protein; rev; enhances nuclear export of unspliced and incompletely spliced viral mRNAs
   7775..7798    +  promoter       SV40 promoter (fragment): SV40 early promoter
   7799..7870    +  promoter       SV40 promoter (fragment): SV40 enhancer and early promoter
   7894..8029    +  rep_origin     SV40 ori: SV40 origin of replication
   8075..8671    +  CDS            PuroR (fragment): puromycin N-acetyltransferase; pac from Streptomyces; confers resistance to puromycin
   8720..8837    +  misc_feature   cPPT/CTS: central polypurine tract and central termination sequence of HIV-1
   8902..8968    +  CDS            small t antigen (fragment): SV40 (simian virus 40) small t antigen
