[The description below was written by a language model from this plasmid's Addgene catalogue record and pLannotate feature annotations shown in this document.]
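Description:
TFORF1683 is a third-generation-style, self-inactivating lentiviral expression plasmid built on the pLX_TRC317 backbone and carrying the human transcription factor TWIST1, a basic helix-loop-helix transcriptional regulator. It belongs to a barcoded transcription factor ORF collection in which each ORF is paired with a unique 24-bp barcode so that individual factors can be identified in pooled overexpression screens. The barcode itself is not annotated in the feature table. In bacteria the plasmid is maintained at high copy through a ColE1/pUC-type origin and selected with ampicillin via the bla gene. An f1 origin and remnants of a lac/lacZα cloning region with T7 and T3 promoters are also present. The depositor notes a risk of recombination, which is common for LTR-containing plasmids.

The viral genome is transcribed in packaging cells from an RSV promoter fused to a truncated HIV-1 5' LTR, followed by the Ψ packaging signal, a gag fragment and the RRE for Rev-dependent export. Downstream, an SV40 early promoter/origin region drives puromycin N-acetyltransferase for selection of transduced mammalian cells, and a cPPT/CTS element aids nuclear import of the reverse-transcribed genome. The strong constitutive EF-1α promoter then drives the synthesized TWIST1 ORF, with a WPRE enhancing transcript stability and expression ahead of the ΔU3 3' LTR, which inactivates the LTR promoter after integration. An SV40 poly(A) signal and a second SV40 origin lie outside the LTR. Short U6 promoter, SV40 small t antigen and second cPPT matches are annotated only as fragments and are probably not functional units. The construct is intended for stable TWIST1 overexpression, for example in directed differentiation screens.
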