Addgene plasmid #142826: TFORF1683
Purpose: Lentiviral vector for overexpressing transcription factor ORFs with unique 24-bp barcodes. Barcodes facilitate identification of transcription factors in pooled screens.
Depositing lab: Feng Zhang. Depositing organization: Broad Institute. Publication: A transcription factor atlas of directed differentiation. Joung J, Ma S, Tay T, Geiger-Schuller KR, Kirchgatterer PC, Verdine VK, Guo B, Arias-Garcia MA, Allen WE, Singh A, Kuksenko O, Abudayyeh OO, Gootenberg JS, Fu Z, Macrae RK, Buenrostro JD, Regev A, Zhang F. Cell. 2023 Jan 5;186(1):209-229.e26. doi: 10.1016/j.cell.2022.11.026. PubMed 36608654.
Backbone
  Vector backbone: pLX_TRC317
  Backbone manufacturer: Broad Institute Genetic Perturbation Platform
  Backbone size w/o insert (bp): 8264
  Vector type: Mammalian Expression, Lentiviral
  Selectable markers: Puromycin
Growth in bacteria
  Bacterial resistance: Ampicillin, 100 μg/mL
  Growth temperature: 37°C
  Growth strain: NEB Stable
  Copy number: High Copy
Gene/Insert
  Gene/Insert name: TWIST1
  Species: H. sapiens (human)
  Insert size (bp): 710
  Entrez Gene: TWIST1 (a.k.a. ACS3, BPES2, BPES3, CRS, CRS1, CSO, SCS, SWCOS, TWIST, bHLHa38)
  Promoter: EF1a
  Cloning method: Unknown
  Sequencing primers: 5′ GGGTGGAGACTGAAGTTAGGCCAG; 3′ CACATAGCGTAAAAGGAGCAACATAG
Terms and licenses: Academic/Nonprofit Terms; Industry Terms: Not Available to Industry
Depositor comments: XM_011515496,NM_000474,ENST00000242261 . The transcription factor ORF portion of this plasmid was synthesized by Genewiz. Please test multiple small colonies in case of plasmid recombination. To make this collection available in a timely manner, a portion of this collection was not fully sequenced by Addgene. If an Addgene verified full plasmid sequence is not available, please contact us prior to placing an order to request the full sequence.
How to cite: TFORF1683 was a gift from Feng Zhang (Addgene plasmid # 142826 ; http://n2t.net/addgene:142826 ; RRID:Addgene_142826)
