>Addgene plasmid #142826 | TFORF1683 | depositor partial sequence | sequence record 280616 | Insert
ACCGCCACCATGATGCAGGACGTGTCCAGCTCGCCAGTCTCGCCGGCCGACGACAGCCTGAGCAACAGCG
AGGAAGAGCCAGACCGGCAGCAGCCGCCGAGCGGCAAGCGCGGGGGACGCAAGCGGCGCAGCAGCAGGCG
CAGCGCGGGCGGCGGCGCGGGGCCCGGCGGAGCCGCGGGTGGGGGCGTCGGAGGCGGCGACGAGCCGGGC
AGCCCGGCCCAGGGCAAGCGCGGCAAGAAGTCTGCGGGCTGTGGCGGCGGCGGCGGCGCGGGCGGCGGCG
GCGGCAGCAGCAGCGGCGGCGGGAGTCCGCAGTCTTACGAGGAGCTGCAGACGCAGCGGGTCATGGCCAA
CGTGCGGGAGCGCCAGCGCACCCAGTCGCTGAACGAGGCGTTCGCCGCGCTGCGGAAGATCATCCCCACG
CTGCCCTCGGACAAGCTGAGCAAGATTCAGACCCTCAAGCTGGCGGCCAGGTACATCGACTTCCTCTACC
AGGTCCTCCAGAGCGACGAGCTGGACTCCAAGATGGCAAGCTGCAGCTATGTGGCTCACGAGCGGCTCAG
CTACGCCTTCTCGGTCTGGAGGATGGAGGGGGCCTGGTCCATGTCCGCGTCCCACTAGTAATGAACTAGT
CCGTAACTTGAAAGTATTTCGATTTCTTGGCTTTATATATCTTGTGGAAAGGACGATCTCCAAATCTTCC
AACTAGGTAA
