>Addgene plasmid #142826 | TFORF1683 | depositor partial sequence | sequence record 280617 | Barcode
TCTCCAAATCTTCCAACTAGGTAA
